Addgene plasmid #82248: pDONR223_IKBKE_WT
Purpose: Gateway Donor vector containing IKBKE, part of the Target Accelerator Plasmid Collection.
Depositing lab: Jesse Boehm & William Hahn & David Root. Depositing organization: Broad Institute. Publication: Systematic Functional Interrogation of Rare Cancer Variants Identifies Oncogenic Alleles. Kim E, Ilic N, Shrestha Y, Zou L, Kamburov A, Zhu C, Yang X, Lubonja R, Tran N, Nguyen C, Lawrence MS, Piccioni F, Bagul M, Doench JG, Chouinard CR, Wu X, Hogstrom L, Natoli T, Tamayo P, Horn H, Corsello SM, Lage K, Root DE, Subramanian A, Golub TR, Getz G, Boehm JS, Hahn WC. Cancer Discov. 2016 Jul;6(7):714-26. doi: 10.1158/2159-8290.CD-16-0160. Epub 2016 May 4. PubMed 27147599.
Backbone
  Vector backbone: pDONR223
  Backbone manufacturer: Invitrogen
  Backbone size w/o insert (bp): 2790
  Vector type: Gateway Entry vector
Growth in bacteria
  Bacterial resistance: Spectinomycin, 50 μg/mL
  Growth temperature: 37°C
  Growth strain: DH5alpha
  Copy number: High Copy
Gene/Insert
  Gene/Insert name: IKBKE (alt name: NM_001193321.1)
  Species: H. sapiens (human)
  Mutation: WT
  Entrez Gene: IKBKE (a.k.a. IKK-E, IKK-i, IKKE, IKKI)
  Promoter: None
  Cloning method: Gateway Cloning
  Sequencing primers: 5′ M13pUC-fwd; 3′ M13-Rev
Terms and licenses: Academic/Nonprofit Terms; Industry Terms: Not Available to Industry
Depositor comments: Open state: NO stop codon immediately follows insert. Supporting reference: Systematic morphological profiling of human gene and allele function via Cell Painting. Rohban MH, et al. Elife. 2017, Mar 18;6. pii: e24060. PubMed PMID 28315521
How to cite: pDONR223_IKBKE_WT was a gift from Jesse Boehm & William Hahn & David Root (Addgene plasmid # 82248 ; http://n2t.net/addgene:82248 ; RRID:Addgene_82248)
