[The description below was written by a language model from this plasmid's Addgene catalogue record and pLannotate feature annotations shown in this document.]
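Description:
pDONR223_IKBKE_WT is a Gateway entry clone built on the Invitrogen pDONR223 backbone, carrying the wild-type human IKBKE open reading frame (also known as IKK-epsilon or IKK-i) as part of the Target Accelerator Plasmid Collection. It is a bacterial propagation and shuttling plasmid, not an expression vector. It replicates at high copy in E. coli from a ColE1/pUC-type origin and is selected with spectinomycin through the aadA aminoglycoside adenylyltransferase gene (SmR). That gene lies downstream of an integron Pc promoter fragment and a short remnant of a gentamicin resistance gene. The sequenced record is about 4.7 kb, consistent with the roughly 2.8 kb backbone plus the insert.

The IKBKE coding sequence, annotated over about 1.9 kb, encodes a serine/threonine kinase involved in type I interferon, NF-κB and inflammatory cytokine signalling. It is flanked on both sides by attL recombination sites. The annotation software labels both as attL3 variants; their function is to allow LR Clonase-mediated transfer of the ORF into any compatible Gateway destination vector. No promoter drives the insert, although a T7 promoter sits just outside one attL site, and rrnB T1 and T2 terminators upstream insulate the cassette from backbone transcription. Short lacI and lacZα fragments are backbone remnants. The clone is in the "open" configuration, with no stop codon directly after the ORF, so destination vectors can add C-terminal tags or fusions. In the collection it is the wild-type reference for studies that compare cancer-associated variants by function or by morphological profiling.
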