Features (pLannotate 1.2.2; 12 found; start..end, strand, type, name):
     18..606     +  rep_origin     ori: high-copy-number ColE1/pMB1/pBR322/pUC origin of replication
    789..881     +  CDS            lacI (fragment): lac repressor; lacI; The lac repressor binds to the lac operator to inhibit transcription in E. coli. This inhibition can be relieved by adding lactose or isopropyl-β-D-thiogalactopyranoside (IPTG).
    936..963     -  terminator     rrnB T2 terminator: transcription terminator T2 from the E. coli rrnB gene
   1095..1138    +  terminator     rrnB T1 terminator: Escherichia coli rrnB; transcription terminator T1 from the E. coli rrnB gene
   1185..1221    -  CDS            lacZα (fragment): LacZα fragment of β-galactosidase; lacZ fragment
   1238..1333    +  protein_bind   attL3: mutant version of attL; recombination site for the Gateway® LR reaction LR Clonase™
   1324..3231    +  CDS            IKBKE (fragment): IKKE_HUMAN - Also known as IKKE, IKKI, KIAA0151. Experimental evidence at protein level: Swiss-Prot protein existence level 1. Serine/threonine kinase that plays an essential role in regulating inflammatory responses to viral infection, through the activation of the type I IFN, NF-kappa-B and STAT signaling. Also involved in TNFA and inflammatory cytokines, like Interleukin-1, signaling. Following activation of viral RNA sensors, such as RIG-I- like receptors, associates with DDX3X and phosphorylates interferon regulatory factors (IRFs), IRF3 and IRF7, as well as DDX3X. This activity allows su
   3236..3331    -  protein_bind   attL3: mutant version of attL; recombination site for the Gateway® LR reaction LR Clonase™
   3350..3368    -  promoter       T7 promoter: promoter for bacteriophage T7 RNA polymerase
   3558..3581    +  promoter       Pc promoter (fragment): intI1 (promoter lies within the coding sequence); class 1 integron promoter
   3757..3813    +  CDS            GmR (fragment): gentamycin acetyltransferase; aacC1; confers resistance to gentamycin
   3820..4611    +  CDS            SmR: aminoglycoside adenylyltransferase (Murphy, 1985); aadA; confers resistance to spectinomycin and streptomycin
>Addgene plasmid #82248 | pDONR223_IKBKE_WT | addgene full sequence | sequence record 165163 | Addgene NGS result
AAGATCAAAGGATCTTCTTGAGATCCTTTTTTTCTGCGCGTAATCTGCTGCTTGCAAACAAAAAAACCAC
CGCTACCAGCGGTGGTTTGTTTGCCGGATCAAGAGCTACCAACTCTTTTTCCGAAGGTAACTGGCTTCAG
CAGAGCGCAGATACCAAATACTGTTCTTCTAGTGTAGCCGTAGTTAGGCCACCACTTCAAGAACTCTGTA
GCACCGCCTACATACCTCGCTCTGCTAATCCTGTTACCAGTGGCTGCTGCCAGTGGCGATAAGTCGTGTC
TTACCGGGTTGGACTCAAGACGATAGTTACCGGATAAGGCGCAGCGGTCGGGCTGAACGGGGGGTTCGTG
CACACAGCCCAGCTTGGAGCGAACGACCTACACCGAACTGAGATACCTACAGCGTGAGCTATGAGAAAGC
GCCACGCTTCCCGAAGGGAGAAAGGCGGACAGGTATCCGGTAAGCGGCAGGGTCGGAACAGGAGAGCGCA
CGAGGGAGCTTCCAGGGGGAAACGCCTGGTATCTTTATAGTCCTGTCGGGTTTCGCCACCTCTGACTTGA
GCGTCGATTTTTGTGATGCTCGTCAGGGGGGCGGAGCCTATGGAAAAACGCCAGCAACGCGGCCTTTTTA
CGGTTCCTGGCCTTTTGCTGGCCTTTTGCTCACATGTTCTTTCCTGCGTTATCCCCTGATTCTGTGGATA
ACCGTATTACCGCCTTTGAGTGAGCTGATACCGCTCGCCGCAGCCGAACGACCGAGCGCAGCGAGTCAGT
GAGCGAGGAAGCGGAAGAGCGCCCAATACGCAAACCGCCTCTCCCCGCGCGTTGGCCGATTCATTAATGC
AGCTGGCACGACAGGTTTCCCGACTGGAAAGCGGGCAGTGAGCGCAACGCAATTAATACGCGTACCGCTA
GCCAGGAAGAGTTTGTAGAAACGCAAAAAGGCCATCCGTCAGGATGGCCTTCTGCTTAGTTTGATGCCTG
GCAGTTTATGGCGGGCGTCCTGCCCGCCACCCTCCGGGCCGTTGCTTCACAACGTTCAAATCCGCTCCCG
GCGGATTTGTCCTACTCAGGAGAGCGTTCACCGACAAACAACAGATAAAACGAAAGGCCCAGTCTTCCGA
CTGAGCCTTTCGTTTTATTTGATGCCTGGCAGTTCCCTACTCTCGCGTTAACGCTAGCATGGATGTTTTC
CCAGTCACGACGTTGTAAAACGACGGCCAGTCTTAAGCTCGGGCCCCAAATAATGATTTTATTTTGACTG
ATAGTGACCTGTTCGTTGCAACAAATTGATGAGCAATGCTTTTTTATAATGCCAACTTTGTACAAAAAAG
TTGGCACCATGGAGTACTGCTCCAGTGGGAGCCTGCTGAGTGTGCTGGAGAGCCCTGAGAATGCCTTTGG
GCTGCCTGAGGATGAGTTCCTGGTGGTGCTGCGCTGTGTGGTGGCCGGCATGAACCACCTGCGGGAGAAC
GGCATTGTGCATCGCGACATCAAGCCGGGGAACATCATGCGCCTCGTAGGGGAGGAGGGGCAGAGCATCT
ACAAGCTGACAGACTTCGGCGCTGCCCGGGAGCTGGATGATGATGAGAAGTTCGTCTCGGTCTATGGGAC
TGAGGAGTACCTGCATCCCGACATGTATGAGCGGGCGGTGCTTCGAAAGCCCCAGCAAAAAGCGTTCGGG
GTGACTGTGGATCTCTGGAGCATTGGAGTGACCTTGTACCATGCAGCCACTGGCAGCCTGCCCTTCATCC
CCTTTGGTGGGCCACGGCGGAACAAGGAGATCATGTACCGGATCACCACGGAGAAGCCGGCTGGGGCCAT
TGCAGGTGCCCAGAGGCGGGAGAACGGGCCCCTGGAGTGGAGCTACACCCTCCCCATCACCTGCCAGCTG
TCACTGGGGCTGCAGAGCCAGCTGGTGCCCATCCTGGCCAACATCCTGGAGGTGGAGCAGGCCAAGTGCT
GGGGCTTCGACCAGTTCTTTGCGGAGACCAGTGACATCCTGCAGCGAGTTGTCGTCCATGTCTTCTCCCT
GTCCCAGGCAGTCCTGCACCACATCTATATCCATGCCCACAACACGATAGCCATTTTCCAGGAGGCCGTG
CACAAGCAGACCAGTGTGGCCCCCCGACACCAGGAGTACCTCTTTGAGGGTCACCTCTGTGTCCTCGAGC
CCAGCGTCTCAGCACAGCACATCGCCCACACGACGGCAAGCAGCCCCCTGACCCTCTTCAGCACAGCCAT
CCCTAAGGGGCTGGCCTTCAGGGACCCTGCTCTGGACGTCCCCAAGTTCGTCCCCAAAGTGGACCTGCAG
GCGGATTACAACACTGCCAAGGGCGTGTTGGGCGCCGGCTACCAGGCCCTGCGGCTGGCACGGGCCCTGC
TGGATGGGCAGGAGCTAATGTTTCGGGGGCTGCACTGGGTCATGGAGGTGCTCCAGGCCACATGCAGACG
GACTCTGGAAGTGGCAAGGACATCCCTCCTCTACCTCAGCAGCAGCCTGGGAACTGAGAGGTTCAGCAGC
GTGGCTGGAACGCCTGAGATCCAGGAACTGAAGGCGGCTGCAGAACTGAGGTCCAGGCTGCGGACTCTAG
CGGAGGTCCTCTCCAGATGCTCCCAAAATATCACGGAGACCCAGGAGAGCCTGAGCAGCCTGAACCGGGA
GCTGGTGAAGAGCCGGGATCAGGTACATGAGGACAGAAGCATCCAGCAGATTCAGTGCTGTTTGGACAAG
ATGAACTTCATCTACAAACAGTTCAAGAAGTCTAGGATGAGGCCAGGGCTTGGCTACAACGAGGAGCAGA
TTCACAAGCTGGATAAGGTGAATTTCAGTCATTTAGCCAAAAGACTCCTGCAGGTGTTCCAGGAGGAGTG
CGTGCAGAAGTATCAAGCGTCCTTAGTCACACACGGCAAGAGGATGAGGGTGGTGCACGAGACCAGGAAC
CACCTGCGCCTGGTTGGCTGTTCTGTGGCTGCCTGTAACACAGAAGCCCAGGGGGTCCAGGAGAGTCTCA
GCAAGCTCCTGGAAGAGCTATCTCACCAGCTCCTTCAGGACCGAGCAAAGGGGGCTCAGGCCTCGCCGCC
TCCCATAGCTCCTTACCCCAGCCCTACACGAAAGGACCTGCTTCTCCACATGCAAGAGCTCTGCGAGGGG
ATGAAGCTGCTGGCATCTGACCTCCTGGACAACAACCGCATCATCGAACGGCTAAATAGAGTCCCAGCAC
CTCCTGATGTCTTGCCAACTTTCTTGTACAAAGTTGGCATTATAAGAAAGCATTGCTTATCAATTTGTTG
CAACGAACAGGTCACTATCAGTCAAAATAAAATCATTATTTGCCATCCAGCTGATATCCCCTATAGTGAG
TCGTATTACATGGTCATAGCTGTTTCCTGGCAGCTCTGGCCCGTGTCTCAAAATCTCTGATGTTACATTG
CACAAGATAAAAATATATCATCATGCCTCCTCTAGACCAGCCAGGACAGAAATGCCTCGACTTCGCTGCT
ACCCAAGGTTGCCGGGTGACGCACACCGTGGAAACGGATGAAGGCACGAACCCAGTGGACATAAGCCTGT
TCGGTTCGTAAGCTGTAATGCAAGTAGCGTATGCGCTCACGCAACTGGTCCAGAACCTTGACCGAACGCA
GCGGTGGTAACGGCGCAGTGGCGGTTTTCATGGCTTGTTATGACTGTTTTTTTGGGGTACAGTCTATGCC
TCGGGCATCCAAGCAGCAAGCGCGTTACGCCGTGGGTCGATGTTTGATGTTATGGAGCAGCAACGATGTT
ACGCAGCAGGGCAGTCGCCCTAAAACAAAGTTAAACATTATGAGGGAAGCGGTGATCGCCGAAGTATCGA
CTCAACTATCAGAGGTAGTTGGCGTCATCGAGCGCCATCTCGAACCGACGTTGCTGGCCGTACATTTGTA
CGGCTCCGCAGTGGATGGCGGCCTGAAGCCACACAGTGATATTGATTTGCTGGTTACGGTGACCGTAAGG
CTTGATGAAACAACGCGGCGAGCTTTGATCAACGACCTTTTGGAAACTTCGGCTTCCCCTGGAGAGAGCG
AGATTCTCCGCGCTGTAGAAGTCACCATTGTTGTGCACGACGACATCATTCCGTGGCGTTATCCAGCTAA
GCGCGAACTGCAATTTGGAGAATGGCAGCGCAATGACATTCTTGCAGGTATCTTCGAGCCAGCCACGATC
GACATTGATCTGGCTATCTTGCTGACAAAAGCAAGAGAACATAGCGTTGCCTTGGTAGGTCCAGCGGCGG
AGGAACTCTTTGATCCGGTTCCTGAACAGGATCTATTTGAGGCGCTAAATGAAACCTTAACGCTATGGAA
CTCGCCGCCCGACTGGGCTGGCGATGAGCGAAATGTAGTGCTTACGTTGTCCCGCATTTGGTACAGCGCA
GTAACCGGCAAAATCGCGCCGAAGGATGTCGCTGCCGACTGGGCAATGGAGCGCCTGCCGGCCCAGTATC
AGCCCGTCATACTTGAAGCTAGACAGGCTTATCTTGGACAAGAAGAAGATCGCTTGGCCTCGCGCGCAGA
TCAGTTGGAAGAATTTGTCCACTACGTGAAAGGCGAGATCACCAAGGTAGTCGGCAAATAACCCTCGAGC
CACCCATGACCAAAATCCCTTAACGTGAGTTACGCGTCGTTCCACTGAGCGTCAGACCCCGTAGAA
