>Addgene plasmid #82248 | pDONR223_IKBKE_WT | depositor partial sequence | sequence record 155619 | Insert sequence
ATGGAGTACTGCTCCAGTGGGAGCCTGCTGAGTGTGCTGGAGAGCCCTGAGAATGCCTTTGGGCTGCCTG
AGGATGAGTTCCTGGTGGTGCTGCGCTGTGTGGTGGCCGGCATGAACCACCTGCGGGAGAACGGCATTGT
GCATCGCGACATCAAGCCGGGGAACATCATGCGCCTCGTAGGGGAGGAGGGGCAGAGCATCTACAAGCTG
ACAGACTTCGGCGCTGCCCGGGAGCTGGATGATGATGAGAAGTTCGTCTCGGTCTATGGGACTGAGGAGT
ACCTGCATCCCGACATGTATGAGCGGGCGGTGCTTCGAAAGCCCCAGCAAAAAGCGTTCGGGGTGACTGT
GGATCTCTGGAGCATTGGAGTGACCTTGTACCATGCAGCCACTGGCAGCCTGCCCTTCATCCCCTTTGGT
GGGCCACGGCGGAACAAGGAGATCATGTACCGGATCACCACGGAGAAGCCGGCTGGGGCCATTGCAGGTG
CCCAGAGGCGGGAGAACGGGCCCCTGGAGTGGAGCTACACCCTCCCCATCACCTGCCAGCTGTCACTGGG
GCTGCAGAGCCAGCTGGTGCCCATCCTGGCCAACATCCTGGAGGTGGAGCAGGCCAAGTGCTGGGGCTTC
GACCAGTTCTTTGCGGAGACCAGTGACATCCTGCAGCGAGTTGTCGTCCATGTCTTCTCCCTGTCCCAGG
CAGTCCTGCACCACATCTATATCCATGCCCACAACACGATAGCCATTTTCCAGGAGGCCGTGCACAAGCA
GACCAGTGTGGCCCCCCGACACCAGGAGTACCTCTTTGAGGGTCACCTCTGTGTCCTCGAGCCCAGCGTC
TCAGCACAGCACATCGCCCACACGACGGCAAGCAGCCCCCTGACCCTCTTCAGCACAGCCATCCCTAAGG
GGCTGGCCTTCAGGGACCCTGCTCTGGACGTCCCCAAGTTCGTCCCCAAAGTGGACCTGCAGGCGGATTA
CAACACTGCCAAGGGCGTGTTGGGCGCCGGCTACCAGGCCCTGCGGCTGGCACGGGCCCTGCTGGATGGG
CAGGAGCTAATGTTTCGGGGGCTGCACTGGGTCATGGAGGTGCTCCAGGCCACATGCAGACGGACTCTGG
AAGTGGCAAGGACATCCCTCCTCTACCTCAGCAGCAGCCTGGGAACTGAGAGGTTCAGCAGCGTGGCTGG
AACGCCTGAGATCCAGGAACTGAAGGCGGCTGCAGAACTGAGGTCCAGGCTGCGGACTCTAGCGGAGGTC
CTCTCCAGATGCTCCCAAAATATCACGGAGACCCAGGAGAGCCTGAGCAGCCTGAACCGGGAGCTGGTGA
AGAGCCGGGATCAGGTACATGAGGACAGAAGCATCCAGCAGATTCAGTGCTGTTTGGACAAGATGAACTT
CATCTACAAACAGTTCAAGAAGTCTAGGATGAGGCCAGGGCTTGGCTACAACGAGGAGCAGATTCACAAG
CTGGATAAGGTGAATTTCAGTCATTTAGCCAAAAGACTCCTGCAGGTGTTCCAGGAGGAGTGCGTGCAGA
AGTATCAAGCGTCCTTAGTCACACACGGCAAGAGGATGAGGGTGGTGCACGAGACCAGGAACCACCTGCG
CCTGGTTGGCTGTTCTGTGGCTGCCTGTAACACAGAAGCCCAGGGGGTCCAGGAGAGTCTCAGCAAGCTC
CTGGAAGAGCTATCTCACCAGCTCCTTCAGGACCGAGCAAAGGGGGCTCAGGCCTCGCCGCCTCCCATAG
CTCCTTACCCCAGCCCTACACGAAAGGACCTGCTTCTCCACATGCAAGAGCTCTGCGAGGGGATGAAGCT
GCTGGCATCTGACCTCCTGGACAACAACCGCATCATCGAACGGCTAAATAGAGTCCCAGCACCTCCTGAT
GTC
